>Addgene plasmid #192376 | LLP733_L2_pV01_0I_FRT-uORF-rLUC_TCTP-fLUC | addgene full sequence | sequence record 378263 | Addgene NGS Result
GTGCCGAATTCGGATCCGGAGTCGACAAAATTTAGAACGAACTTAATTATGATCTCAAATACATTGATAC
ATATCTCATCTAGATCTAGGTTATCATTATGTAAGAAAGTTTTGACGAATATGGCACGACAAAATGGCTA
GACTCGATGTAATTGGTATCTCAACTCAACATTATACTTATACCAAACATTAGTTAGACAAAATTTAAAC
AACTATTTTTTATGTATGCAAGAGTCAGCATATGTATAATTGATTCAGAATCGTTTTGACGAGTTCGGAT
GTAGTAGTAGCCATTATTTAATGTACATACTAATCGTGAATAGTGAATATGATGAAACATTGTATCTTAT
TGTATAAATATCCATAAACACATCATGAAAGACACTTTCTTTCACGGTCTGAATTAATTATGATACAATT
CTAATAGAAAACGAATTAAATTACGTTGAATTGTATGAAATCTAATTGAACAAGCCAACCACGACGACGA
CTAACGTTGCCTGGATTGACTCGGTTTAAGTTAACCACTAAAAAAACGGAGCTGTCATGTAACACGCGGA
TCGAGCAGGTCACAGTCATGAAGCCATCAAAGCAAAAGAACTAATCCAAGGGCTGAGATGATTAATTAGT
TTAAAAATTAGTTAACACGAGGGAAAAGGCTGTCTGACAGCCAGGTCACGTTATCTTTACCTGTGGTCGA
AATGATTCGTGTCTGTCGATTTTAATTATTTTTTTGAAAGGCCGAAAATAAAGTTGTAAGAGATAAACCC
GCCTATATAAATTCATATATTTTCCTCTCCGCTTTGAATACTGTATTTTTACAACAATTACCAACAACAA
CAAAGAAGTTCCTATTCTCTAGAAAGTATAGGAACTTCAATAAAGAATCTTTTATGTCTGAACAGGCTTC
TCTCTTTCAATCATCTATCCGGCTTTTAGGAGAGTACTGTCCTATATCTAGGAAAAAGTCCACTCATAAA
GTTGGTGGTTTGCGTTTTGAGGAGGACATCACGAGCTGTATTGGATTTCAGTTTATGCAACTGAGTGATT
ATCACTGCCTCTTCTGACATCCCTTGTTTGTTTACGTTTGTTGAATCAAGACTCTGAAGTTCCTATTCTC
TAGAAAGTATAGGAACTTCCAACAAACAACATTACAATTACTATTTACAATTACAATGACTTCAAAGGTG
TATGATCCTGAGCAGGTAAGTTTCTGCTTCTACCTTTGATATATATATAATAATTATCATTAATTAGTAG
TAATATAATATTTCAAATATTTTTTTCAAAATAAAAGAATGTAGTATATAGCAATTGCTTTTCTGTAGTT
TATAAGTGTGTATATTTTAATTTATAACTTTTCTAATATATGACCAAAATTTGTTGATGTGCAGAGAAAA
AGAATGATAACTGGTCCACAATGGTGGGCAAGATGTAAACAGATGAACGTGCTTGATTCTTTCATTAATT
ACTACGATTCAGAAAAGCACGCTGAGAATGCAGTTATCTTTCTTCACGGAAACGCTGCATCTTCATATTT
GTGGAGACATGTTGTGCCTCACATTGAACCAGTGGCTAGGTGTATTATCCCAGATCTTATCGGAATGGGA
AAGTCTGGTAAATCTGGAAATGGTTCTTACAGACTTTTGGATCATTATAAGTACCTCACAGCTTGGTTCG
AACTTCTCAACTTACCTAAGAAGATTATTTTCGTTGGACACGATTGGGGTGCTTGCTTGGCATTCCATTA
CTCATACGAACACCAAGATAAGATCAAAGCTATAGTTCATGCAGAGAGTGTTGTGGATGTGATAGAATCT
TGGGATGAGTGGCCAGATATTGAAGAGGATATTGCTTTGATCAAGTCTGAAGAGGGAGAAAAGATGGTTC
TCGAAAATAACTTTTTCGTGGAAACTATGCTTCCTTCAAAGATTATGAGAAAATTGGAACCAGAAGAGTT
TGCTGCATATCTCGAACCTTTCAAGGAAAAAGGAGAGGTTAGAAGGCCAACACTCAGTTGGCCTAGGGAA
ATACCATTAGTTAAGGGAGGTAAACCTGATGTTGTGCAGATCGTGAGAAATTATAACGCTTACCTTAGGG
CATCAGATGATTTGCCTAAGATGTTCATCGAGTCAGATCCAGGATTTTTCAGTAATGCTATAGTTGAAGG
TGCAAAGAAATTTCCAAACACCGAGTTCGTTAAGGTGAAAGGATTGCATTTCTCACAAGAAGATGCTCCT
GATGAGATGGGAAAGTATATTAAGTCTTTTGTTGAAAGAGTGCTCAAAAACGAGCAGGGTTCTCGATCTG
ATGCTTCTGAAGTAACGTCAACAAGCTCCCAGTCTGAGGTATGCACAGTGGAAACGCCAGGTTGTGTTGG
TTCTTAAGCTTCTCTAGCTAGAGTCGATCGACAAGCTCGAGTTTCTCCATAATAATGTGTGAGTAGTTCC
CAGATAAGGGAATTAGGGTTCCTATAGGGTTTCGCTCATGTGTTGAGCATATAAGAAACCCTTAGTATGT
ATTTGTATTTGTAAAATACTTCTATCAATAAAATTTCTAATTCCTAAAACCAAAATCCAGTACTAAAATC
CAGATCGCTGCAAGAATTCAAGCTTGGAGCCAACACTCGAATCCCCACCCGTTGGACCAAACCCGGCTCA
TTAAGCGTCGGTTCAGATTTATTTCCTTTATTTAAAAAAAAGGAAAGGGTAAAAAATAGAAAATTGGAAA
CAGTTAAAGCCCAAAATTGTAATTTACCGAGAATTGTAAATTTACCTGAAAACCCTACGCTATAGTTTCG
ACTATAAATACCAAACTTAGGACCTCACTTCAGAATCCCCTCGTCGCTGCGTCTCTCTCCCGCAACCTTC
GATTTTCGTTTATTCGCATCCATCGGAGAGAGAAAACAATCAATAAGCGACCTACTACAAACAAGTAAGT
AAGAGAAAAACCAAAAGAAGAAGAGAAACAACAAGAAGAAGTAATGGAGGACGCCAAAAACATAAAGAAA
GGCCCGGCGCCATTCTATCCTCTAGAGGATGGAACCGCTGGAGAGCAACTGCATAAGGCTATGAAGAGAT
ACGCCCTGGTTCCTGGAACAATTGCTTTTACAGATGCACATATCGAGGTGAACATCACGTACGCGGAATA
CTTCGAAATGTCCGTTCGGTTGGCAGAAGCTATGAAACGATATGGGCTGAATACAAATCACAGAATCGTC
GTATGCAGTGAAAACTCTCTTCAATTCTTTATGCCGGTGTTGGGCGCGTTATTTATCGGAGTTGCAGTTG
CGCCCGCGAACGACATTTATAATGAACGTGAATTGCTCAACAGTATGAACATTTCGCAGCCTACCGTAGT
GTTTGTTTCCAAAAAGGGGTTGCAAAAAATTTTGAACGTGCAAAAAAAATTACCAATAATCCAGAAAATT
ATTATCATGGATTCTAAAACGGATTACCAGGGATTTCAGTCGATGTACACGTTCGTCACATCTCATCTAC
CTCCCGGTTTTAATGAATACGATTTTGTACCAGAGTCCTTTGATCGTGACAAAACAATTGCACTGATAAT
GAATTCCTCTGGATCTACTGGGTTACCTAAGGGTGTGGCCCTTCCGCATAGAACTGCCTGCGTCAGATTC
TCGCATGCCAGAGATCCTATTTTTGGCAATCAAATCATTCCGGATACTGCGATTTTAAGTGTTGTTCCAT
TCCATCACGGTTTTGGAATGTTTACTACACTCGGATATTTGATATGTGGATTTCGAGTCGTCTTAATGTA
TAGATTTGAAGAAGAGCTGTTTTTACGATCCCTTCAGGATTACAAAATTCAAAGTGCGTTGCTAGTACCA
ACCCTATTTTCATTCTTCGCCAAAAGCACTCTGATTGACAAATACGATTTATCTAATTTACACGAAATTG
CTTCTGGGGGCGCACCTCTTTCGAAAGAAGTCGGGGAAGCGGTTGCAAAACGCTTCCATCTTCCAGGGAT
ACGACAAGGATATGGGCTCACTGAGACTACATCAGCTATTCTGATTACACCCGAGGGGGATGATAAACCG
GGCGCGGTCGGTAAAGTTGTTCCATTTTTTGAAGCGAAGGTTGTGGATCTGGATACCGGGAAAACGCTGG
GCGTTAATCAGAGAGGCGAATTATGTGTCAGAGGACCTATGATTATGTCCGGTTATGTAAACAATCCGGA
AGCGACCAACGCCTTGATTGACAAGGATGGATGGCTACATTCTGGAGACATAGCTTACTGGGACGAGGAC
GAACACTTCTTCATAGTTGACCGCTTGAAGTCTTTAATTAAATACAAAGGATATCAGGTGGCCCCCGCTG
AATTGGAATCGATATTGTTACAACACCCCAACATCTTCGACGCGGGCGTGGCAGGTCTGCCCGACGATGA
CGCCGGTGAACTTCCCGCCGCCGTTGTTGTTTTGGAGCACGGAAAGACGATGACGGAAAAAGAGATCGTG
GATTACGTCGCCAGTCAAGTAACAACCGCGAAAAAGTTGCGCGGAGGAGTTGTGTTTGTGGACGAAGTAC
CGAAAGGTCTTACCGGAAAACTCGACGCAAGAAAAATCAGAGAGATCCTCATAAAGGCCAAGAAGGGCGG
AAAGTCCAAATTGTAAGCTTGATCCCCCGTCGACAGCTAGCTATATCATCAATTTATGTATTACACATAA
TATCGCACTCAGTCTTTCATCTACGGCAATGTACCAGCTGATATAATCAGTTATTGAAATATTTCTGAAT
TTAAACTTGCATCAATAAATTTATGTTTTTGCTTGGACTATAATACCTGACTTGTTATTTTATCAATAAA
TATTTAAACTATATTTCTTTCAAGATCGCTACTAGAGGATGCACATGTGACCGAGGGACACGAAGTGATC
CGTTTAAACTATCAGTGTTTGACAGGATATATTGGCGGGTAAACCTAAGAGAAAAGAGCGTTTATTAGAA
TAATCGGATATTTAAAAGGGCGTGAAAAGGTTTATCCGTTCGTCCATTTGTATGTGCCAGCCGCCTTTGC
GACGCTCACCGGGCTGGTTGCCCTCGCCGCTGGGCTGGCGGCCGTCTATGGCCCTGCAAACGCGCCAGAA
ACGCCGTCGAAGCCGTGTGCGAGACACCGCGGCCGCCGGCGTTGTGGATACCTCGCGGAAAACTTGGCCC
TCACTGACAGATGAGGGGCGGACGTTGACACTTGAGGGGCCGACTCACCCGGCGCGGCGTTGACAGATGA
GGGGCAGGCTCGATTTCGGCCGGCGACGTGGAGCTGGCCAGCCTCGCAAATCGGCGAAAACGCCTGATTT
TACGCGAGTTTCCCACAGATGATGTGGACAAGCCTGGGGATAAGTGCCCTGCGGTATTGACACTTGAGGG
GCGCGACTACTGACAGATGAGGGGCGCGATCCTTGACACTTGAGGGGCAGAGTGCTGACAGATGAGGGGC
GCACCTATTGACATTTGAGGGGCTGTCCACAGGCAGAAAATCCAGCATTTGCAAGGGTTTCCGCCCGTTT
TTCGGCCACCGCTAACCTGTCTTTTAACCTGCTTTTAAACCAATATTTATAAACCTTGTTTTTAACCAGG
GCTGCGCCCTGTGCGCGTGACCGCGCACGCCGAAGGGGGGTGCCCCCCCTTCTCGAACCCTCCCGGCCCG
CTAACGCGGGCCTCCCATCCCCCCAGGGGCTGCGCCCCTCGGCCGCGAACGGCCTCACCCCAAAAATGGC
AGCGCTGGCCAATTCCCGAGTGCGCGGAACCCCTATTTGTTTATTTTTCTAAATACATTCAAATATGTAT
CCGCTCATGAGACAATAACCCTGATAAATGCTTCAATAATATTGAAAAAGGAAGAGTATGGCTAAAATGA
GAATATCACCGGAATTGAAAAAACTGATCGAAAAATACCGCTGCGTAAAAGATACGGAAGGAATGTCTCC
TGCTAAGGTATATAAGCTGGTGGGAGAAAATGAAAACCTATATTTAAAAATGACGGACAGCCGGTATAAA
GGGACCACCTATGATGTGGAACGGGAAAAGGACATGATGCTATGGCTGGAAGGAAAGCTGCCTGTTCCAA
AGGTCCTGCACTTTGAACGGCATGATGGCTGGAGCAATCTGCTCATGAGTGAGGCCGATGGCGTCCTTTG
CTCGGAAGAGTATGAAGATGAACAAAGCCCTGAAAAGATTATCGAGCTGTATGCGGAGTGCATCAGGCTC
TTTCACTCCATCGACATATCGGATTGTCCCTATACGAATAGCTTAGACAGCCGCTTAGCCGAATTGGATT
ACTTACTGAATAACGATCTGGCCGATGTGGATTGCGAAAACTGGGAAGAGGACACTCCATTTAAAGATCC
GCGCGAGCTGTATGATTTTTTAAAGACGGAAAAGCCCGAAGAGGAACTTGTCTTTTCCCACGGCGACCTG
GGAGACAGCAACATCTTTGTGAAAGATGGCAAAGTAAGTGGCTTTATTGATCTTGGGAGAAGCGGCAGGG
CGGACAAGTGGTATGACATTGCCTTCTGCGTCCGGTCGCTCAGGGAGGATATCGGGGAAGAACAGTATGT
CGAGCTATTTTTTGACTTACTGGGGATCAAGCCTGATTGGGAGAAAATAAAATATTATATTTTACTGGAT
GAATTGTTTTAGCTGTCAGACCAAGTTTACTCATATATACTTTAGATTGATTTAAAACTTCATTTTTAAT
TTAAAAGGATCTAGGTGAAGATCCTTTTTGATAATCTCATGACCAAAATCCCTTAACGTGAGTTTTCGTT
CCACTGAGCGTCAGACCCCGTAGAAAAGATCAAAGGATCTTCTTGAGATCCTTTTTTTCTGCGCGTAATC
TGCTGCTTGCAAACAAAAAAACCACCGCTACCAGCGGTGGTTTGTTTGCCGGATCAAGAGCTACCAACTC
TTTTTCCGAAGGTAACTGGCTTCAGCAGAGCGCAGATACCAAATACTGTTCTTCTAGTGTAGCCGTAGTT
AGGCCACCACTTCAAGAACTCTGTAGCACCGCCTACATACCTCGCTCTGCTAATCCTGTTACCAGTGGCT
GCTGCCAGTGGCGATAAGTCGTGTCTTACCGGGTTGGACTCAAGACGATAGTTACCGGATAAGGCGCAGC
GGTCGGGCTGAACGGGGGGTTCGTGCACACAGCCCAGCTTGGAGCGAACGACCTACACCGAACTGAGATA
CCTACAGCGTGAGCTATGAGAAAGCGCCACGCTTCCCGAAGGGAGAAAGGCGGACAGGTATCCGGTAAGC
GGCAGGGTCGGAACAGGAGAGCGCACGAGGGAGCTTCCAGGGGGAAACGCCTGGTATCTTTATAGTCCTG
TCGGGTTTCGCCACCTCTGACTTGAGCGTCGATTTTTGTGATGCTCGTCAGGGGGGCGGAGCCTATGGAA
AAACGCCAGCAACGCGGCCTTTTTACGGTTCCTGGCAGATCCTAGATGTGGCGCAACGATGCCGGCGACA
AGCAGGAGCGCACCGACTTCTTCCGCATCAAGTGTTTTGGCTCTCAGGCCGAGGCCCACGGCAAGTATTT
GGGCAAGGGGTCGCTGGTATTCGTGCAGGGCAAGATTCGGAATACCAAGTACGAGAAGGACGGCCAGACG
GTCTACGGGACCGACTTCATTGCCGATAAGGTGGATTATCTGGACACCAAGGCACCAGGCGGGTCAAATC
AGGAATAAGGGCACATTGCCCCGGCGTGAGTCGGGGCAATCCCGCAAGGAGGGTGAATGAATCGGACGTT
TGACCGGAAGGCATACAGGCAAGAACTGATCGACGCGGGGTTTTCCGCCGAGGATGCCGAAACCATCGCA
AGCCGCACCGTCATGCGTGCGCCCCGCGAAACCTTCCAGTCCGTCGGCTCGATGGTCCAGCAAGCTACGG
CCAAGATCGAGCGCGACAGCGTGCAACTGGCTCCCCCTGCCCTGCCCGCGCCATCGGCCGCCGTGGAGCG
TTCGCGTCGTCTTGAACAGGAGGCGGCAGGTTTGGCGAAGTCGATGACCATCGACACGCGAGGAACTATG
ACGACCAAGAAGCGAAAAACCGCCGGCGAGGACCTGGCAAAACAGGTCAGCGAGGCCAAGCAGGCCGCGT
TGCTGAAACACACGAAGCAGCAGATCAAGGAAATGCAGCTTTCCTTGTTCGATATTGCGCCGTGGCCGGA
CACGATGCGAGCGATGCCAAACGACACGGCCCGCTCTGCCCTGTTCACCACGCGCAACAAGAAAATCCCG
CGCGAGGCGCTGCAAAACAAGGTCATTTTCCACGTCAACAAGGACGTGAAGATCACCTACACCGGCGTCG
AGCTGCGGGCCGACGATGACGAACTGGTGTGGCAGCAGGTGTTGGAGTACGCGAAGCGCACCCCTATCGG
CGAGCCGATCACCTTCACGTTCTACGAGCTTTGCCAGGACCTGGGCTGGTCGATCAATGGCCGGTATTAC
ACGAAGGCCGAGGAATGCCTGTCGCGCCTACAGGCGACGGCGATGGGCTTCACGTCCGACCGCGTTGGGC
ACCTGGAATCGGTGTCGCTGCTGCACCGCTTCCGCGTCCTGGACCGTGGCAAGAAAACGTCCCGTTGCCA
GGTCCTGATCGACGAGGAAATCGTCGTGCTGTTTGCTGGCGACCACTACACGAAATTCATATGGGAGAAG
TACCGCAAGCTGTCGCCGACGGCCCGACGGATGTTCGACTATTTCAGCTCGCACCGGGAGCCGTACCCGC
TCAAGCTGGAAACCTTCCGCCTCATGTGCGGATCGGATTCCACCCGCGTGAAGAAGTGGCGCGAGCAGGT
CGGCGAAGCCTGCGAAGAGTTGCGAGGCAGCGGCCTGGTGGAACACGCCTGGGTCAATGATGACCTGGTG
CATTGCAAACGCTAGGGCCTTGTGGGGTCAGTTCCGGCTGGGGGTTCAGCAGCCCCTGCTCGGATCTGTT
GGACCGGACAGTAGTCATGGTTGATGGGCTGCCTGTATCGAGTGGTGATTTTGTGCCGAGCTGCCGGTCG
GGGAGCTGTTGGCTGGCTGGTGGCAGGATATATTGTGGTGTAAACAAATTGACGCTTAGACAACTTAATA
ACACATTGCGGACGTTTTTAATGTACTGGGGTTGAACACTCT
Features (pLannotate 1.2.2; 17 found; start..end, strand, type, name):
    824..844     +  misc_feature   TMV Ω (fragment): translational enhancer from the tobacco mosaic virus 5'-leader sequence (Gallie et al., 1988)
    845..878     +  protein_bind   FRT (minimal): supports FLP-mediated excision but not integration (Turan and Bode, 2011) FLP recombinase from the Saccharomyces cerevisiae 2μ plasmid
   1106..1139    +  protein_bind   FRT (minimal): supports FLP-mediated excision but not integration (Turan and Bode, 2011) FLP recombinase from the Saccharomyces cerevisiae 2μ plasmid
   1140..1174    +  misc_feature   TMV Ω (fragment): translational enhancer from the tobacco mosaic virus 5'-leader sequence (Gallie et al., 1988)
   1206..1394    +  intron         IV2 intron: modified second intron of the potato ST-LS1 gene (Vancanneyt et al., 1990)
   1392..2297    +  CDS            LUCI_RENRE: Experimental evidence at protein level: Swiss-Prot protein existence level 1. Upon binding the substrate, the enzyme catalyzes an oxygenation, producing a very short-lived hydroperoxide that cyclizes into a dioxetanone structure, which collapses, releasing a CO(2) molecule. The spontaneous breakdown of the dioxetanone releases the energy (about 50 kcal/mole) that is necessary to generate the excited state of the coelenteramide product, which is the singlet form of the monoanion. In vivo the product undergoes the process of nonradiative energy transfer to an accessory protein, a green fluoresce
   2304..2378    +  CDS            DREB2A (fragment): DRE2A_ARATH - Also known as ERF045. Experimental evidence at protein level: Swiss-Prot protein existence level 1. Transcriptional activator that binds specifically to the DNA sequence 5'-[AG]CCGAC-3'. Binding to the C-repeat/DRE element mediates high salinity- and dehydration-inducible transcription. From Arabidopsis thaliana (Mouse-ear cress).
   2422..2596    +  polyA_signal   CaMV poly(A) signal: cauliflower mosaic virus polyadenylation signal
   2984..4633    +  CDS            LUCI_PHOPY: Experimental evidence at protein level: Swiss-Prot protein existence level 1. Produces green light with a wavelength of 562 nm. From Photinus pyralis (Common eastern firefly) (Lampyris pyralis).
   4656..4856    +  terminator     gene 7 terminator: transcription terminator for octopine-type Ti plasmid gene 7
   4920..4944    +  misc_feature   RB T-DNA repeat: right border repeat from nopaline C58 T-DNA
   5041..5672    +  rep_origin     oriV: incP origin of replication
   5763..5867    +  promoter       AmpR promoter: bla
   5868..6662    +  CDS            KanR: aminoglycoside phosphotransferase; aphA-3; confers resistance to kanamycin
   6833..7421    +  rep_origin     ori: high-copy-number ColE1/pMB1/pBR322/pUC origin of replication
   7757..8902    +  CDS            trfA: TRFA_ECOLX - Experimental evidence at protein level: Swiss-Prot protein existence level 1. Also involved in plasmid copy number control, promoting intermolecular coupling of protein bound iterons at oriV, which inhibits replication initiation. From Escherichia coli.
   9051..9075    +  misc_feature   LB T-DNA repeat: left border repeat from nopaline C58 T-DNA
