[The description below was written by a language model from this plasmid's Addgene catalogue record and pLannotate feature annotations shown in this document.]
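Description:
LLP733_L2_pV01_0I_FRT-uORF-rLUC_TCTP-fLUC is a 9.1 kb plant expression construct assembled in the pAGM4673 backbone, a binary T-DNA vector. The backbone carries nopaline-type left and right T-DNA border repeats, a broad-host-range incP oriV with its trfA replication initiator, which would support maintenance in Agrobacterium, and a high-copy ColE1/pUC-type origin for E. coli. Selection in bacteria is by kanamycin through an aphA-3 aminoglycoside phosphotransferase gene driven by the bla promoter. No plant selectable marker appears in the annotated features.

Between the borders sit two luciferase transcription units that form a dual-reporter assay. In the test unit, which the record describes as Act2-driven (the promoter itself is not annotated in the feature table), the 5' leader consists of TMV Ω translational enhancer fragments interrupted by two minimal FRT sites in the same orientation. These flank a segment of roughly 230 bp that, according to the record, holds the conserved peptide upstream open reading frame from Arabidopsis AT1G36730. Downstream is a Renilla luciferase coding sequence containing the potato ST-LS1 IV2 intron, which prevents expression in bacteria. It is followed by a short fragment matching DREB2A, which probably corresponds to the C-terminal PEST destabilising tag listed in the catalogue, and a CaMV polyadenylation signal. The second unit, described as TCTP1::Fluc, expresses firefly luciferase with the Ti plasmid gene 7 terminator and serves as an internal normalisation control.

The stated purpose is to measure how strongly the FRT-flanked uORF represses translation of the downstream reporter. Because minimal FRT sites support FLP-mediated excision, the design is compatible with recombinase-triggered removal of the uORF, in line with the associated work on synthetic memory circuits in plants.
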