Addgene plasmid #192376: LLP733_L2_pV01_0I_FRT-uORF-rLUC_TCTP-fLUC
Purpose: To test for the repressive potential of the conserved peptide uORF from AT1G36730 with the FRT sites around it.
Depositing lab: Ryan Lister. Depositing organization: University of Western Australia. Publication: Synthetic memory circuits for stable cell reprogramming in plants. Lloyd JPB, Ly F, Gong P, Pflueger J, Swain T, Pflueger C, Fourie E, Khan MA, Kidd BN, Lister R. Nat Biotechnol. 2022 Jul 4. pii: 10.1038/s41587-022-01383-2. doi: 10.1038/s41587-022-01383-2. PubMed 35788565.
Backbone
  Vector backbone: pAGM4673
  Backbone manufacturer: Sylvestre Marillonnet
  Vector type: Plant Expression, Synthetic Biology
Growth in bacteria
  Bacterial resistance: Kanamycin, 50 μg/mL
  Growth temperature: 30°C
  Growth strain: DH5alpha
  Copy number: Unknown
Gene/Insert
  Gene/Insert name: Act2::FRT-uORF-FRT::Rluc
  Species: Renilla reniformis
  Tag / fusion protein: PEST (C terminal on insert)
  Cloning method: Restriction Enzyme; 5′ cloning site unknown (unknown if destroyed)
Terms and licenses: Academic/Nonprofit Terms; Industry Terms: Not Available to Industry
Depositor comments: Other genes: TCTP1::Fluc
How to cite: LLP733_L2_pV01_0I_FRT-uORF-rLUC_TCTP-fLUC was a gift from Ryan Lister (Addgene plasmid # 192376 ; http://n2t.net/addgene:192376 ; RRID:Addgene_192376)
